Addgene plasmid #156921: pD649-HAsp-IL6ST-Fc(DAPA)-AviTag-6xHis
Purpose: Mammalian expression of cell-surface protein extracellular domain fused to Fc(DAPA)-Avi-6xHis. Protein is secreted from cells.
Depositing lab: Chris Garcia. Depositing organization: Stanford University. Publication: A Human IgSF Cell-Surface Interactome Reveals a Complex Network of Protein-Protein Interactions. Wojtowicz WM, Vielmetter J, Fernandes RA, Siepe DH, Eastman CL, Chisholm GB, Cox S, Klock H, Anderson PW, Rue SM, Miller JJ, Glaser SM, Bragstad ML, Vance J, Lam AW, Lesley SA, Zinn K, Garcia KC. Cell. 2020 Aug 20;182(4):1027-1043.e17. doi: 10.1016/j.cell.2020.07.025. PubMed 32822567.
Backbone
  Vector backbone: pD649
  Backbone size w/o insert (bp): 6106
  Vector type: Mammalian Expression
Growth in bacteria
  Bacterial resistance: Ampicillin, 100 μg/mL
  Growth temperature: 37°C
  Growth strain: DH5alpha
  Copy number: High Copy
Gene/Insert
  Gene/Insert name: IL6ST (alt name: IL6RB)
  Species: H. sapiens (human)
  Insert size (bp): 1791
  Mutation: Fc region of human IgG contains D265A and P329A mutations (DAPA)
  Entrez Gene: IL6ST (a.k.a. CD130, CDW130, GP130, HIES4, HIES4A, HIES4B, IL-6RB, IMD94, STWS2, sGP130)
  Promoter: CMV/SP6
  Tag / fusion protein: Fc(DAPA)-AviTag-6xHis (C terminal on backbone)
  Cloning method: Restriction Enzyme; 5′ cloning site GCGGCCGC (not destroyed); 3′ cloning site GGCGCGCC (not destroyed)
  Sequencing primers: 5′ ATTTAGGTGACACTATAG; 3′ CACGTACCAGTTGAACTTCACC
Resource information
  A portion of this plasmid was derived from a plasmid made by: synthesis by ThermoFisher
Terms and licenses: Academic/Nonprofit Terms; Industry Terms: Not Available to Industry
Depositor comments: Some plasmids in this collection may have an IS4-like element ISVsa5 family transposase upstream of the CMV promoter.
How to cite: pD649-HAsp-IL6ST-Fc(DAPA)-AviTag-6xHis was a gift from Chris Garcia (Addgene plasmid # 156921 ; http://n2t.net/addgene:156921 ; RRID:Addgene_156921)
