[The description below was written by a language model from this plasmid's Addgene catalogue record and pLannotate feature annotations shown in this document.]
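Description:
pD649-HAsp-IL6ST-Fc(DAPA)-AviTag-6xHis is a mammalian expression plasmid built on the pD649 backbone for producing a secreted, soluble form of the human IL6ST (gp130/CD130) extracellular domain. It is propagated in E. coli as a high-copy plasmid through a ColE1/pUC-type origin and selected with ampicillin via the β-lactamase gene. The annotated sequence also contains an SV40 early promoter/EM7 promoter cassette driving a puromycin N-acetyltransferase coding sequence with an SV40 polyadenylation signal, which could permit selection in mammalian cells, although the catalogue entry does not list this as a marker. Short fragments of KanR, lacZα, ble and the f1 origin appear to be non-functional remnants.

The expression unit uses the CMV immediate-early enhancer and promoter, followed by a fragment of CMV intron A and an SP6 promoter that doubles as a sequencing primer site. Downstream sits a leader sequence, named "HAsp" in the plasmid name but matched by the automated annotation to a mouse immunoglobulin heavy chain signal sequence fragment, which directs the product into the secretory pathway. The IL6ST ectodomain is cloned between retained NotI and AscI sites and fused in frame to a human IgG1 Fc carrying the D265A and P329A (DAPA) substitutions, generally used to reduce Fc effector binding. According to the record, an AviTag for site-specific biotinylation and a 6xHis tag for metal-affinity purification follow the Fc, though these were not picked up in the feature table. A bGH polyadenylation signal terminates the transcript. The plasmid belongs to a collection of ectodomain-Fc constructs made for mapping protein-protein interactions among human cell-surface proteins. The depositor notes that some members of the collection may carry an IS4-like transposase insertion upstream of the CMV promoter; none is annotated here.
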