Features (pLannotate 1.2.2; 21 found; start..end, strand, type, name):
    119..143     -  CDS            KanR (fragment): aminoglycoside phosphotransferase; aph(3')-Ia; confers resistance to kanamycin
    254..842     +  rep_origin     ori: high-copy-number ColE1/pMB1/pBR322/pUC origin of replication
   1067..1084    +  terminator     rrnB T2 terminator (fragment): transcription terminator T2 from the E. coli rrnB gene
   1109..1128    -  CDS            lacZα (fragment): LacZα fragment of β-galactosidase; lacZ fragment
   1584..1600    +  protein_bind   lac operator: The lac repressor binds to the lac operator to inhibit transcription in E. coli. This inhibition can be relieved by adding lactose or isopropyl-β-D-thiogalactopyranoside (IPTG). lac repressor encoded by lacI
   1843..2146    +  enhancer       CMV enhancer: human cytomegalovirus immediate early enhancer
   2147..2350    +  promoter       CMV promoter: human cytomegalovirus (CMV) immediate early promoter
   2486..2529    +  intron         CMV intron (fragment): modified intron A from human cytomegalovirus
   2581..2599    +  promoter       SP6 promoter: promoter for bacteriophage SP6 RNA polymerase
   2603..2640    +  CDS            IgH signal sequence (fragment): signal sequence from the mouse immunoglobulin heavy chain variable region
   2689..4539    +  CDS            IL6ST (fragment): IL6RB_HUMAN - Experimental evidence at protein level: Swiss-Prot protein existence level 1. [Isoform 2]: Binds to the soluble IL6:sIL6R complex (hyper- IL6), thereby blocking IL6 trans-signaling. Inhibits sIL6R-dependent acute phase response (PubMed:11121117, PubMed:21990364, PubMed:30279168). Also blocks IL11 cluster signaling through IL11R (PubMed:30279168). From Homo sapiens (Human).
   4555..5232    +  CDS            IGHG1 (fragment): IGHG1_HUMAN - Experimental evidence at protein level: Swiss-Prot protein existence level 1. Constant region of immunoglobulin heavy chains. Immunoglobulins, also known as antibodies, are membrane-bound or secreted glycoproteins produced by B lymphocytes. In the recognition phase of humoral immunity, the membrane-bound immunoglobulins serve as receptors which, upon binding of a specific antigen, trigger the clonal expansion and differentiation of B lymphocytes into immunoglobulins- secreting plasma cells. Secreted immunoglobulins mediate the effector phase of humoral immunity, which results in
   5447..5558    +  polyA_signal   bGH poly(A) signal: bovine growth hormone polyadenylation signal
   5559..5667    +  rep_origin     f1 ori (fragment): f1 bacteriophage origin of replication; arrow indicates direction of (+) strand synthesis
   5681..6010    +  promoter       SV40 promoter: SV40 enhancer and early promoter
   6058..6105    +  promoter       EM7 promoter: synthetic bacterial promoter&nbsp
   6124..6723    +  CDS            PuroR (fragment): puromycin N-acetyltransferase; pac from Streptomyces; confers resistance to puromycin
   6733..6858    +  CDS            ble (fragment): BLE_KLEPN - Experimental evidence at protein level: Swiss-Prot protein existence level 1. Binding protein with a strong affinity to the bleomycin family of antibiotics. Binds to CL990; an antimitotic-antibiotic compound. From Klebsiella pneumoniae.
   6853..6974    +  polyA_signal   SV40 poly(A) signal: SV40 polyadenylation signal
   7027..7887    -  CDS            AmpR: β-lactamase; bla; confers resistance to ampicillin, carbenicillin, and related antibiotics
   7890..89      -  promoter       AmpR promoter (fragment) (across the origin): bla
>Addgene plasmid #156921 | pD649-HAsp-IL6ST-Fc(DAPA)-AviTag-6xHis | addgene full sequence | sequence record 401015 | Addgene NGS Result
TTTCAATATTATTGAAGCATTTATCAGGGTTATTGTCTCATGAGCGGATACATATTTGAATGTATTTAGA
AAAATAAACAAATAGGGGTCAGTGTTACAACCAATTAACCAATTCTGAACATTATCGCGAGCCCATTTAT
ACCTGAATATGGCTCATAACACCCCTTGCTCATGACCAAAATCCCTTAACGTGAGTTACGCGCGCGTCGT
TCCACTGAGCGTCAGACCCCGTAGAAAAGATCAAAGGATCTTCTTGAGATCCTTTTTTTCTGCGCGTAAT
CTGCTGCTTGCAAACAAAAAAACCACCGCTACCAGCGGTGGTTTGTTTGCCGGATCAAGAGCTACCAACT
CTTTTTCCGAAGGTAACTGGCTTCAGCAGAGCGCAGATACCAAATACTGTTCTTCTAGTGTAGCCGTAGT
TAGCCCACCACTTCAAGAACTCTGTAGCACCGCCTACATACCTCGCTCTGCTAATCCTGTTACCAGTGGC
TGCTGCCAGTGGCGATAAGTCGTGTCTTACCGGGTTGGACTCAAGACGATAGTTACCGGATAAGGCGCAG
CGGTCGGGCTGAACGGGGGGTTCGTGCACACAGCCCAGCTTGGAGCGAACGACCTACACCGAACTGAGAT
ACCTACAGCGTGAGCTATGAGAAAGCGCCACGCTTCCCGAAGGGAGAAAGGCGGACAGGTATCCGGTAAG
CGGCAGGGTCGGAACAGGAGAGCGCACGAGGGAGCTTCCAGGGGGAAACGCCTGGTATCTTTATAGTCCT
GTCGGGTTTCGCCACCTCTGACTTGAGCGTCGATTTTTGTGATGCTCGTCAGGGGGGCGGAGCCTATGGA
AAAACGCCAGCAACGCGGCCTTTTTACGGTTCCTGGCCTTTTGCTGGCCTTTTGCTCACATGTTCTTTCC
TGCGTTATCCCCTGATTCTGTGGATAACCGTATTACCGCCTTTGAGTGAGCTGATACCGCTCGCCGCAGC
CGAACGACCGAGCGCAGCGAGTCAGTGAGCGAGGAAGCGGAAGGCGAGAGTAGGGAACTGCCAGGCATCA
AACTAAGCAGAAGGCCCCTGACGGATGGCCTTTTTGCGTTTCTACAAACTCTTTCTGTGTTGTAAAACGA
CGGCCAGTCTTAAGCTCGGGCCCCCTGGGCGGTTCTGATAACGAGTAATCGTTAATCCGCAAATAACGTA
AAAACCCGCTTCGGCGGGTTTTTTTATGGGGGGAGTTTAGGGAAAGAGCATTTGTCAGAATATTTAAGGG
CGCCTGTCACTTTGCTTGATATATGAGAATTATTTAACCTTATAAATGAGAAAAAAGCAACGCACTTTAA
ATAAGATACGTTGCTTTTTCGATTGATGAACACCTATAATTAAACTATTCATCTATTATTTATGATTTTT
TGTATATACAATATTTCTAGTTTGTTAAAGAGAATTAAGAAAATAAATCTCGAAAATAATAAAGGGAAAA
TCAGTTTTTGATATCAAAATTATACATGTCAACGATAATACAAAATATAATACAAACTATAAGATGTTAT
CAGTATTTATTATCATTTAGAATAAATTTTGTGTCGCCCTTAATTGTGAGCGGATAACAATTACGAGCTT
CATGCACAGTGGCGTTGACTCAATATTGGCCATTAGCCATATTATTCATTGGTTATATAGCATAAATCAA
TATTGGCTATTGGCCATTGCATACGTTGTATCTATATCATAATATGTACATTTATATTGGCTCATGTCCA
ATATGACCGCCATGTTGGCATTGATTATTGACTAGTTATTAATAGTAATCAATTACGGGGTCATTAGTTC
ATAGCCCATATATGGAGTTCCGCGTTACATAACTTACGGTAAATGGCCCGCCTGGCTGACCGCCCAACGA
CCCCCGCCCATTGACGTCAATAATGACGTATGTTCCCATAGTAACGCCAATAGGGACTTTCCATTGACGT
CAATGGGTGGAGTATTTACGGTAAACTGCCCACTTGGCAGTACATCAAGTGTATCATATGCCAAGTACGC
CCCCTATTGACGTCAATGACGGTAAATGGCCCGCCTGGCATTATGCCCAGTACATGACCTTATGGGACTT
TCCTACTTGGCAGTACATCTACGTATTAGTCATCGCTATTACCATGGTGATGCGGTTTTGGCAGTACATC
AATGGGCGTGGATAGCGGTTTGACTCACGGGGATTTCCAAGTCTCCACCCCATTGACGTCAATGGGAGTT
TGTTTTGGCACCAAAATCAACGGGACTTTCCAAAATGTCGTAACAACTCCGCCCCATTGACGCAAATGGG
CGGTAGGCGTGTACGGTGGGAGGTCTATATAAGCAGAGCTCGTTTAGTGAACCGTCAGATCGCCTGGAGA
CGCCATCCACGCTGTTTTGACCTCCATAGAAGACACCGGGACCGATCCAGCCTCCGCGGCCGGGAACGGT
GCATTGGAACGCGGATTCCCCGTGCCAAGAGTGACGTAAGTACCGCCTATAGAGTCTATAGGCCCACCCC
CTTGGCTTCGTTAGAACGCGGCTACAATTAATACATAACCTTATGTATCATACACATACGATTTAGGTGA
CACTATAGAATAACATCCACTTTGCCTTTCTCTCCACAGGTGTCCACTCCCAGGTCCAACTGCACCTCGG
TTCTATCGAAAACGCGCCTGCTAGCGCCACCATGAAGACCATCATTGCCCTGAGCTACATCTTCTGCCTG
GTGTTCGCTGCGGCCGCCGAACTTCTTGATCCTTGCGGCTACATCAGCCCTGAGAGCCCTGTGGTTCAGC
TGCACAGCAATTTCACCGCCGTGTGCGTGCTGAAAGAAAAGTGCATGGACTACTTCCACGTGAACGCCAA
CTACATCGTGTGGAAAACGAACCACTTCACGATCCCCAAAGAGCAGTACACCATCATCAACCGGACCGCC
AGCAGCGTGACCTTCACAGATATCGCCAGCCTGAACATCCAGCTGACCTGCAACATCCTGACCTTCGGCC
AGCTGGAACAGAACGTGTACGGCATCACAATCATCAGCGGCCTGCCTCCAGAGAAGCCCAAGAACCTGAG
CTGCATCGTGAACGAGGGCAAGAAAATGAGATGCGAGTGGGACGGCGGCAGAGAGACACACCTGGAAACA
AACTTCACCCTGAAGTCCGAGTGGGCCACACACAAGTTCGCCGACTGCAAGGCCAAGAGGGATACCCCTA
CCAGCTGCACCGTGGACTACAGCACCGTGTACTTCGTGAACATCGAAGTGTGGGTCGAAGCCGAGAACGC
CCTGGGCAAAGTGACCAGCGACCACATCAACTTCGACCCCGTGTACAAAGTGAAGCCCAATCCTCCTCAC
AACCTGAGCGTGATCAACAGCGAGGAACTGAGCAGCATCCTGAAGCTGACATGGACAAACCCCAGCATCA
AGTCCGTGATCATCCTCAAGTACAACATCCAGTACCGGACCAAGGACGCCAGCACCTGGTCACAGATTCC
TCCAGAGGATACCGCCTCCACCAGATCCAGCTTCACAGTGCAGGACCTGAAGCCTTTCACCGAGTACGTG
TTCCGGATCAGATGCATGAAGGAAGATGGCAAAGGCTATTGGAGTGATTGGAGCGAGGAAGCCAGCGGCA
TCACCTACGAGGACAGACCTTCTAAGGCCCCTAGCTTCTGGTACAAGATCGACCCCTCTCACACCCAAGG
CTACAGAACCGTGCAGCTCGTCTGGAAAACCCTGCCACCTTTCGAGGCCAACGGCAAGATCCTGGACTAC
GAAGTGACCCTGACCAGATGGAAGTCCCATCTGCAGAACTACACCGTGAATGCCACCAAGCTGACCGTGA
ACCTGACCAACGACAGATACCTGGCCACACTGACCGTGCGGAATCTCGTGGGAAAATCCGATGCCGCCGT
GCTGACAATCCCCGCCTGCGATTTTCAAGCCACACATCCCGTGATGGATCTGAAGGCCTTTCCTAAGGAC
AACATGCTGTGGGTTGAGTGGACCACACCTCGCGAGAGCGTGAAAAAGTACATCCTCGAGTGGTGCGTCC
TGAGCGACAAGGCCCCTTGTATCACCGACTGGCAGCAAGAGGATGGCACCGTGCACAGAACCTACCTGAG
AGGCAATCTGGCCGAGAGCAAGTGCTACCTGATCACCGTGACACCCGTGTACGCCGATGGACCTGGAAGC
CCAGAGAGCATCAAGGCCTACCTGAAACAGGCCCCTCCTAGCAAGGGCCCTACAGTGCGGACAAAGAAAG
TGGGCAAGAACGAGGCCGTGCTGGAATGGGATCAGCTGCCTGTGGATGTGCAGAACGGCTTCATCAGAAA
CTACACCATCTTCTACAGGACCATCATCGGCAACGAGACAGCCGTGAACGTGGACAGCAGCCACACAGAG
TACACCCTGAGCAGCCTGACAAGCGACACCCTGTACATGGTTCGAATGGCCGCCTACACCGACGAAGGCG
GAAAAGATGGCCCCGAGTTCACCTTCACCACTCCTAAATTCGCTCAGGGCGAGATCGAAGGCGCGCCGGG
CGGCGACAAGACCCACACCTGCCCCCCCTGCCCAGCTCCAGAACTGCTGGGAGGGCCTTCCGTGTTCCTG
TTCCCCCCCAAGCCCAAGGACACCCTGATGATCAGCAGGACCCCCGAGGTGACCTGCGTGGTGGTGGCCG
TGTCCCACGAGGACCCAGAGGTGAAGTTCAACTGGTACGTGGACGGCGTGGAGGTGCACAACGCCAAGAC
CAAGCCCAGAGAGGAGCAGTACAACAGCACCTACAGGGTGGTGTCCGTGCTGACCGTGCTGCACCAGGAC
TGGCTGAACGGCAAAGAATACAAGTGCAAAGTCTCCAACAAGGCCCTGGCTGCCCCAATCGAAAAGACAA
TCAGCAAGGCCAAGGGCCAGCCACGGGAGCCCCAGGTGTACACCCTGCCCCCCAGCCGGGAGGAGATGAC
CAAGAACCAGGTGTCCCTGACCTGTCTGGTGAAGGGCTTCTACCCCAGCGATATCGCCGTGGAGTGGGAG
AGCAACGGCCAGCCCGAGAACAACTACAAGACCACCCCCCCAGTGCTGGACAGCGACGGCAGCTTCTTCC
TGTACAGCAAGCTGACCGTGGACAAGTCCAGGTGGCAGCAGGGCAACGTGTTCAGCTGCAGCGTGATGCA
CGAGGCCCTGCACAACCACTACACCCAGAAGTCCCTGAGCCTGAGCCCCGGCGGCAGCGGTCTTAATGAT
ATTTTCGAGGCTCAGAAGATTGAGTGGCATGAACACCACCACCATCACCACTAAGGCCGGCCTGTAGTCA
CTGGCACAACGCGTTACCCGGTAAGCCAATCGGGTATACACGGTCGTCATACTGCAGACAGGGTTCTTCT
ACTTTGCAAGATAGTCTTGAGTAGTAAAATAAATAGATAGAGAAAATCAGCCTCGACTGTGCCTTCTAGT
TGCCAGCCATCTGTTGTTTGCCCCTCCCCCGTGCCTTCCTTGACCCTGGAAGGTGCCACTCCCACTGTCC
TTTCCTAATAAAATGAGGAAATTGCATCACAACACTCAACCCTATCTCGGTCTATTCTTTTGATTTATAA
GGGATTTTGCCGATTTCGGCCTATTGGTTAAAAAATGAGCTGATTTAACAAAAATTTAACGCGAATTAAT
TCTGTGGAATGTGTGTCAGTTAGGGTGTGGAAAGTCCCCAGGCTCCCCAGCAGGCAGAAGTATGCAAAGC
ATGCATCTCAATTAGTCAGCAACCAGGTGTGGAAAGTCCCCAGGCTCCCCAGCAGGCAGAAGTATGCAAA
GCATGCATCTCAATTAGTCAGCAACCATAGTCCCGCCCCTAACTCCGCCCATCCCGCCCCTAACTCCGCC
CAGTTCCGCCCATTCTCCGCCCCATGGCTGACTAATTTTTTTTATTTATGCAGAGGCCGAGGCCGCCTCT
GCCTCTGAGCTATTCCAGAAGTAGTGAGGAGGCTTTTTTGGAGGCCTAGGCTTTTGCAAAAAGCTCCCGG
GAGCTTGTATATCCATTTTCGGATCTGATCAGCACGTGTTGACAATTAATCATCGGCATAGTATATCGGC
ATAGTATAATACGACAAGGTGAGGAACTAAACCATGACCGAGTACAAGCCCACGGTGCGCCTCGCCACCC
GCGACGACGTCCCCAGGGCCGTACGCACCCTCGCCGCCGCGTTCGCCGACTACCCCGCCACGCGCCACAC
CGTCGATCCGGACCGCCACATCGAGCGGGTCACCGAGCTGCAAGAACTCTTCCTCACGCGCGTCGGGCTC
GACATCGGCAAGGTGTGGGTCGCGGACGACGGCGCCGCGGTGGCGGTCTGGACCACGCCGGAGAGCGTCG
AAGCGGGGGCGGTGTTCGCCGAGATCGGCCCGCGCATGGCCGAGTTGAGCGGTTCCCGGCTGGCCGCGCA
GCAACAGATGGAAGGCCTCCTGGCGCCGCACCGGCCCAAGGAGCCCGCGTGGTTCCTGGCCACCGTCGGC
GTCTCGCCCGACCACCAGGGCAAGGGTCTGGGCAGCGCCGTCGTGCTCCCCGGAGTGGAGGCGGCCGAGC
GCGCCGGGGTGCCCGCCTTCCTGGAGACATCCGCGCCCCGCAACCTCCCCTTCTACGAGCGGCTCGGCTT
CACCGTCACCGCCGACGTCGAGGTGCCCGAAGGACCGCGCACCTGGTGCATGACCCGCAAGCCCGGTGCC
TGACACGTGCTACGAGATTTCGATTCCACCGCCGCCTTCTATGAAAGGTTGGGCTTCGGAATCGTTTTCC
GGGACGCCGGCTGGATGATCCTCCAGCGCGGGGATCTCATGCTGGAGTTCTTCGCCCACCCCAACTTGTT
TATTGCAGCTTATAATGGTTACAAATAAAGCAATAGCATCACAAATTTCACAAATAAAGCATTTTTTTCA
CTGCATTCTAGTTGTGGTTTGTCCAAACTCATCAATGTATCTTATCATGTCTGTATACCGTCGACCTCTA
GCTAGAGCTTGGCGTAATCATGGTCATTACCAATGCTTAATCAGTGAGGCACCTATCTCAGCGATCTGTC
TATTTCGTTCATCCATAGTTGCCTGACTCCCCGTCGTGTAGATAACTACGATACGGGAGGGCTTACCATC
TGGCCCCAGCGCTGCGATGATACCGCGAGAACCACGCTCACCGGCTCCGGATTTATCAGCAATAAACCAG
CCAGCCGGAAGGGCCGAGCGCAGAAGTGGTCCTGCAACTTTATCCGCCTCCATCCAGTCTATTAATTGTT
GCCGGGAAGCTAGAGTAAGTAGTTCGCCAGTTAATAGTTTGCGCAACGTTGTTGCCATCGCTACAGGCAT
CGTGGTGTCACGCTCGTCGTTTGGTATGGCTTCATTCAGCTCCGGTTCCCAACGATCAAGGCGAGTTACA
TGATCCCCCATGTTGTGCAAAAAAGCGGTTAGCTCCTTCGGTCCTCCGATCGTTGTCAGAAGTAAGTTGG
CCGCAGTGTTATCACTCATGGTTATGGCAGCACTGCATAATTCTCTTACTGTCATGCCATCCGTAAGATG
CTTTTCTGTGACTGGTGAGTACTCAACCAAGTCATTCTGAGAATAGTGTATGCGGCGACCGAGTTGCTCT
TGCCCGGCGTCAATACGGGATAATACCGCGCCACATAGCAGAACTTTAAAAGTGCTCATCATTGGAAAAC
GTTCTTCGGGGCGAAAACTCTCAAGGATCTTACCGCTGTTGAGATCCAGTTCGATGTAACCCACTCGTGC
ACCCAACTGATCTTCAGCATCTTTTACTTTCACCAGCGTTTCTGGGTGAGCAAAAACAGGAAGGCAAAAT
GCCGCAAAAAAGGGAATAAGGGCGACACGGAAATGTTGAATACTCATATTCTTCCTT
