>Addgene plasmid #156921 | pD649-HAsp-IL6ST-Fc(DAPA)-AviTag-6xHis | depositor partial sequence | sequence record 302952 | insert (extracellular domain)
GAACTTCTTGATCCTTGCGGCTACATCAGCCCTGAGAGCCCTGTGGTTCAGCTGCACAGCAATTTCACCG
CCGTGTGCGTGCTGAAAGAAAAGTGCATGGACTACTTCCACGTGAACGCCAACTACATCGTGTGGAAAAC
GAACCACTTCACGATCCCCAAAGAGCAGTACACCATCATCAACCGGACCGCCAGCAGCGTGACCTTCACA
GATATCGCCAGCCTGAACATCCAGCTGACCTGCAACATCCTGACCTTCGGCCAGCTGGAACAGAACGTGT
ACGGCATCACAATCATCAGCGGCCTGCCTCCAGAGAAGCCCAAGAACCTGAGCTGCATCGTGAACGAGGG
CAAGAAAATGAGATGCGAGTGGGACGGCGGCAGAGAGACACACCTGGAAACAAACTTCACCCTGAAGTCC
GAGTGGGCCACACACAAGTTCGCCGACTGCAAGGCCAAGAGGGATACCCCTACCAGCTGCACCGTGGACT
ACAGCACCGTGTACTTCGTGAACATCGAAGTGTGGGTCGAAGCCGAGAACGCCCTGGGCAAAGTGACCAG
CGACCACATCAACTTCGACCCCGTGTACAAAGTGAAGCCCAATCCTCCTCACAACCTGAGCGTGATCAAC
AGCGAGGAACTGAGCAGCATCCTGAAGCTGACATGGACAAACCCCAGCATCAAGTCCGTGATCATCCTCA
AGTACAACATCCAGTACCGGACCAAGGACGCCAGCACCTGGTCACAGATTCCTCCAGAGGATACCGCCTC
CACCAGATCCAGCTTCACAGTGCAGGACCTGAAGCCTTTCACCGAGTACGTGTTCCGGATCAGATGCATG
AAGGAAGATGGCAAAGGCTATTGGAGTGATTGGAGCGAGGAAGCCAGCGGCATCACCTACGAGGACAGAC
CTTCTAAGGCCCCTAGCTTCTGGTACAAGATCGACCCCTCTCACACCCAAGGCTACAGAACCGTGCAGCT
CGTCTGGAAAACCCTGCCACCTTTCGAGGCCAACGGCAAGATCCTGGACTACGAAGTGACCCTGACCAGA
TGGAAGTCCCATCTGCAGAACTACACCGTGAATGCCACCAAGCTGACCGTGAACCTGACCAACGACAGAT
ACCTGGCCACACTGACCGTGCGGAATCTCGTGGGAAAATCCGATGCCGCCGTGCTGACAATCCCCGCCTG
CGATTTTCAAGCCACACATCCCGTGATGGATCTGAAGGCCTTTCCTAAGGACAACATGCTGTGGGTTGAG
TGGACCACACCTCGCGAGAGCGTGAAAAAGTACATCCTCGAGTGGTGCGTCCTGAGCGACAAGGCCCCTT
GTATCACCGACTGGCAGCAAGAGGATGGCACCGTGCACAGAACCTACCTGAGAGGCAATCTGGCCGAGAG
CAAGTGCTACCTGATCACCGTGACACCCGTGTACGCCGATGGACCTGGAAGCCCAGAGAGCATCAAGGCC
TACCTGAAACAGGCCCCTCCTAGCAAGGGCCCTACAGTGCGGACAAAGAAAGTGGGCAAGAACGAGGCCG
TGCTGGAATGGGATCAGCTGCCTGTGGATGTGCAGAACGGCTTCATCAGAAACTACACCATCTTCTACAG
GACCATCATCGGCAACGAGACAGCCGTGAACGTGGACAGCAGCCACACAGAGTACACCCTGAGCAGCCTG
ACAAGCGACACCCTGTACATGGTTCGAATGGCCGCCTACACCGACGAAGGCGGAAAAGATGGCCCCGAGT
TCACCTTCACCACTCCTAAATTCGCTCAGGGCGAGATCGAA
